>Addgene plasmid #58785 | pMRX-IP/SECFP-mp62 | depositor partial sequence | sequence record 91081 | pMRX-IP/SECFP-mp62 sequence 1329 bps
ATGGCGTCGTTCACGGTGAAGGCCTATCTTCTGGGCAAGGAGGAGGCGACCCGCGAGATCCGCCGCTTCA
GCTTCTGCTTCAGCCCGGAGCCGGAGGCGGAAGCCCAAGCCGCGGCCGGCCCGGGGCCCTGCGAGAGGCT
GCTGAGCCGAGTGGCTGTGCTGTTCCCCACGCTGAGGCCTGGCGGCTTCCAGGCGCACTACCGCGATGAG
GATGGGGACTTGGTTGCCTTTTCCAGTGATGAGGAGCTGACAATGGCTATGTCCTATGTGAAAGATGACA
TCTTCCGCATCTACATTAAAGAGAAGAAGGAGTGCCGGCGGGAACATCGCCCACCATGTGCTCAGGAGGC
ACCCCGAAACATGGTGCACCCCAATGTGATCTGTGATGGTTGCAACGGGCCTGTGGTGGGAACTCGCTAT
AAGTGCAGTGTGTGCCCAGACTACGACCTGTGCAGCGTGTGCGAGGGGAAGGGCCTGCACAGGGAACACA
GCAAGCTCATCTTTCCCAACCCCTTTGGCCACCTCTCTGATAGCTTCTCTCATAGCCGCTGGCTTCGGAA
GCTGAAACATGGACACTTTGGCTGGCCTGGCTGGGAGATGGGCCCACCGGGGAACTGGAGCCCACGTCCT
CCTCGTGCAGGGGATGGCCGCCCTTGCCCTACAGCTGAGTCAGCTTCTGCTCCACCAGAAGATCCCAATG
TCAATTTCCTGAAGAATGTGGGGGAGAGTGTGGCAGCTGCCCTCAGCCCTCTAGGCATTGAGGTTGACAT
TGATGTGGAACATGGAGGGAAGAGAAGCCGCCTGACACCCACTACCCCAGAAAGTTCCAGCACAGGCACA
GAAGACAAGAGTAACACTCAGCCAAGCAGCTGCTCTTCGGAAGTCAGCAAACCTGACGGGGCTGGGGAGG
GCCCTGCTCAGTCTCTGACAGAGCAAATGAAAAAGATAGCCTTGGAGTCGGTGGGACAGCCAGAGGAACA
GATGGAGTCGGGAAACTGCTCAGGAGGAGACGATGACTGGACACATTTGTCTTCAAAAGAAGTGGACCCA
TCTACAGGTGAACTCCAGTCTCTACAGATGCCAGAATCGGAAGGGCCAAGCTCTCTAGACCCCTCACAGG
AAGGACCCACAGGGCTGAAGGAAGCTGCCCTATACCCACATCTCCCACCAGAGGCTGATCCCCGGCTGAT
TGAGTCCCTCTCCCAGATGCTGTCCATGGGTTTCTCGGATGAAGGCGGCTGGCTCACCAGGCTCCTACAG
ACCAAGAATTACGACATCGGGGCTGCTCTGGACACGATCCAGTATTCGAAGCACCCTCCACCATTGTGA
