>Addgene plasmid #58785 | pMRX-IP/SECFP-mp62 | addgene partial sequence | sequence record 119392 | EXFP-internal-F 5'-ACGACGGCAACTACAAGACC-3'
CCGCATCGAGCTGAAGGGCATCGACTTCAAGGAGGACGGCAACATCCTGGGGCACAAGCTGGAGTACAAC
TACATCAGCCACAACGTCTATATCACCGCCGACAAGCAGAAGAACGGCATCAAGGCCCACTTCAAGATCC
GCCACAACATCGAGGACGGCGGCGTGCAGCTCGCCGACCACTACCAGCAGAACACCCCCATCGGCGACGG
CCCCGTGCTGCTGCCCGACAACCACTACCTGAGCACCCAGTCCGCCCTGAGCAAAGACCCCAACGAGAAG
CGCGATCACATGGTCCTGCTGGAGTTCGTGACCGCCGCCGGGATCTTGACTCTCGGCATGGACGAGCTGT
ACAAGGGTGGCGGTGGCTCGGGCGGTGGTGGGTCGGGTGGCGGCGGATCTATCGATGAATTGAATTCCA
