>Addgene plasmid #58785 | pMRX-IP/SECFP-mp62 | addgene partial sequence | sequence record 121940 | EGFP-C 5'-CATGGTCCTGCTGGAGTTCGTG-3'
TACAAGGGTGGCGGTGGCTCGGGCGGTGGTGGGTCGGGTGGCGGCGGATCTATCGATGAATTGAATTCCA
TGGCGTCGTTCACGGTGAAGGCCTATCTTCTGGGCAAGGAGGAGGCGACCCGCGAGATCCGCCGCTTCAG
CTTCTGCTTCAGCCCGGAGCCGGAGGCGGAAGCCCAAGCCGCGGCCGGCCCGGGGCCCTGCGAGAGGCTG
CTGAGCCGAGTGGCTGTGCTGTTCCCCACGCTGAGGCCTGGCGGCTTCCAGGCGCACTACCGCGATGAGG
ATGGGGACTTGGTTGCCTTTTCCAGTGATGAGGAGCTGACAATGGCTATGTCCTATGTGAAAGATGACAT
CTTCCGCATCTACATTAAAGAGAAGAAGGAGTGCCGGCGGGAACATCGCCCACCATGTGCTCAGGAGGCA
CCCCGAAACATGGTGCACCCCAATGTGATCTGTGATGGTTGCAACGGGCCTGTGGTGGGAACTCGCTATA
AGTGCAGTGTGTGCCCAGACTACGACCTGTGCAGCGTGTGCGAGGGGAAGGGCCTGCACAGGGAACACAG
CAAGCTCATCTTTCCCAACCCCTTTGGCCACCTCTCTGATAGCTTCTCTCATAGCCGCTGGCTTCGGAAG
CTGAAACATGGACACTTTGGCTGGCCTGGCTGGGAGATGGGCCCACCGGGGAACTGGA
