[The description below was written by a language model from this plasmid's Addgene catalogue record.]
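Description:
pMRX-IP/SECFP-mp62 is a retroviral expression plasmid for producing a cyan fluorescent fusion of mouse p62 (sequestosome-1, Sqstm1) in mammalian cells. It is built on a pMRX-IP backbone of about 6.6 kb, which the record notes is derived from the pMX family of retroviral vectors. In bacteria it is maintained as a high-copy plasmid under ampicillin selection. In mammalian cells, puromycin is the selectable marker, so transduced populations can be enriched or stable lines established. The "IP" in the name is conventionally read as an IRES-puromycin cassette, but the record does not list this, nor does it state the promoter driving the insert or give a feature table. In vectors of this type expression usually comes from the retroviral long terminal repeat, which together with the packaging signal allows the transcript to be packaged into viral particles in a packaging cell line.

The payload is the mouse Sqstm1 coding sequence, about 1.3 kb, cloned into an EcoRI site that is retained on both sides of the insert. It lies downstream of SECFP, a cyan fluorescent protein variant supplied by the backbone, so the tag sits at the N terminus of p62. p62 is a selective autophagy receptor and substrate that binds ubiquitinated cargo and associates with forming autophagosomes. The associated study examined the timing of ATG protein recruitment to the autophagosome formation site, which fits use of this construct as a live-cell imaging marker. Its cyan emission would allow it to be combined with other fluorescently tagged autophagy proteins in multicolour microscopy.
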