Addgene plasmid #58785: pMRX-IP/SECFP-mp62
Purpose: Expresses SECFP-mp62 in mammalian cells
Depositing lab: Noboru Mizushima. Depositing organization: The University of Tokyo. Publication: Temporal analysis of recruitment of mammalian ATG proteins to the autophagosome formation site. Koyama-Honda I, Itakura E, Fujiwara TK, Mizushima N. Autophagy. 2013 Oct;9(10):1491-9. doi: 10.4161/auto.25529. Epub 2013 Jul 10. PubMed 23884233.
Backbone
  Vector backbone: pMRXIP GFP-Ci2
  Backbone manufacturer: Dr.Shoji Yamaoka of Tokyo Medical and Dental University
  Backbone size w/o insert (bp): 6600
  Vector type: Retroviral
  Selectable markers: Puromycin
Growth in bacteria
  Bacterial resistance: Ampicillin, 100 μg/mL
  Growth temperature: 37°C
  Growth strain: Stbl3
  Copy number: High Copy
Gene/Insert
  Gene/Insert name: Sequestosome-1 (alt names: p62; Sqstm1)
  Species: M. musculus (mouse)
  Insert size (bp): 1329
  GenBank ID: U57413
  Entrez Gene: Sqstm1 (a.k.a. A170, OSF-6, Osi, STAP, STONE14, p62)
  Tag / fusion protein: SECFP (N terminal on backbone)
  Cloning method: Restriction Enzyme; 5′ cloning site EcoRI (not destroyed); 3′ cloning site EcoRI (not destroyed)
  Sequencing primers: 5′ CGACCACTACCAGCAGAACA; 3′ AAAAGACGGCAATATGGTGG
Resource information
  A portion of this plasmid was derived from a plasmid made by: It has the pMX backbone
Terms and licenses: Academic/Nonprofit Terms; Industry Terms: Not Available to Industry
How to cite: pMRX-IP/SECFP-mp62 was a gift from Noboru Mizushima (Addgene plasmid # 58785 ; http://n2t.net/addgene:58785 ; RRID:Addgene_58785)
